Addgene plasmid #143875: TFORF0390
Purpose: Lentiviral vector for overexpressing transcription factor ORFs with unique 24-bp barcodes. Barcodes facilitate identification of transcription factors in pooled screens.
Depositing lab: Feng Zhang. Depositing organization: Broad Institute. Publication: A transcription factor atlas of directed differentiation. Joung J, Ma S, Tay T, Geiger-Schuller KR, Kirchgatterer PC, Verdine VK, Guo B, Arias-Garcia MA, Allen WE, Singh A, Kuksenko O, Abudayyeh OO, Gootenberg JS, Fu Z, Macrae RK, Buenrostro JD, Regev A, Zhang F. Cell. 2023 Jan 5;186(1):209-229.e26. doi: 10.1016/j.cell.2022.11.026. PubMed 36608654.
Backbone
  Vector backbone: pLX_TRC317
  Backbone manufacturer: Broad Institute Genetic Perturbation Platform
  Backbone size w/o insert (bp): 8264
  Vector type: Mammalian Expression, Lentiviral
  Selectable markers: Puromycin
Growth in bacteria
  Bacterial resistance: Ampicillin, 100 μg/mL
  Growth temperature: 37°C
  Growth strain: NEB Stable
  Copy number: High Copy
Gene/Insert
  Gene/Insert name: SMARCA4
  Species: H. sapiens (human)
  Insert size (bp): 4952
  Entrez Gene: SMARCA4 (a.k.a. BAF190, BAF190A, BRG1, CSS4, MRD16, OTSC12, RTPS2, SNF2, SNF2-beta, SNF2L4, SNF2LB, SWI2, hSNF2b)
  Promoter: EF1a
  Cloning method: Unknown
  Sequencing primers: 5′ GGGTGGAGACTGAAGTTAGGCCAG; 3′ CACATAGCGTAAAAGGAGCAACATAG
Terms and licenses: Academic/Nonprofit Terms; Industry Terms: Not Available to Industry
Depositor comments: XM_017027166,NM_001128846,ENST00000589677 . The transcription factor ORF portion of this plasmid was synthesized by Genewiz. Please test multiple small colonies in case of plasmid recombination. To make this collection available in a timely manner, a portion of this collection was not fully sequenced by Addgene. If an Addgene verified full plasmid sequence is not available, please contact us prior to placing an order to request the full sequence.
How to cite: TFORF0390 was a gift from Feng Zhang (Addgene plasmid # 143875 ; http://n2t.net/addgene:143875 ; RRID:Addgene_143875)
