[The description below was written by a language model from this plasmid's Addgene catalogue record and pLannotate feature annotations shown in this document.]
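Description:
TFORF0390 is a lentiviral mammalian expression plasmid built on the pLX_TRC317 backbone and carrying the human SMARCA4 (BRG1/BAF190A) open reading frame. It belongs to a barcoded transcription factor ORF collection intended for overexpression and pooled screening. In bacteria it is maintained through a high-copy ColE1/pUC-type origin and selected with ampicillin via β-lactamase. An f1 origin and remnants of a lac/lacZα cloning region flanked by T3 and T7 promoters are also present. The depositor notes that the plasmid can recombine, as is common for LTR-containing vectors.

The viral portion follows a third-generation, self-inactivating layout. An RSV promoter drives a truncated HIV-1 5' LTR, followed by the Ψ packaging signal with a gag fragment, the Rev response element, a cPPT/CTS and a ΔU3 3' LTR, with an SV40 polyadenylation signal downstream. Within this transfer cassette, an SV40 early promoter/origin drives puromycin N-acetyltransferase, allowing selection of transduced cells. A separate EF-1α promoter drives the roughly 4.85 kb SMARCA4 coding sequence, and a WPRE downstream enhances transcript stability and expression. The annotation tool matched the ORF to the mouse Smarca4 protein entry, but the catalogue record gives the insert as human and synthesized, so this probably reflects high sequence conservation.

The 24-bp barcode described for the collection is not annotated as a feature. It may lie in the short region between the ORF and the WPRE, where only a U6 promoter fragment is called, but the record does not state its position. The barcode lets this SMARCA4 construct be identified by sequencing when many transcription factor ORFs are delivered together, as in screens for factors that direct cell differentiation.
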