Features (pLannotate 1.2.2; 31 found; start..end, strand, type, name):
      5..231     +  promoter       RSV promoter: Rous sarcoma virus enhancer/promoter
    232..412     +  LTR            5' LTR (truncated): truncated 5' long terminal repeat (LTR) from HIV-1
    459..584     +  misc_feature   HIV-1 Ψ: packaging signal of human immunodeficiency virus type 1
    568..931     +  CDS            HIV-1 gag (fragment): gag protein from human immunodeficiency virus 1; gag
   1077..1310    +  misc_feature   RRE: The Rev response element (RRE) of HIV-1 allows for Rev-dependent mRNA export from the nucleus to the cytoplasm.
   1687..1713    +  CDS            Rev (fragment): human immunodeficiency virus 1 (HIV-1) Rev protein; rev; enhances nuclear export of unspliced and incompletely spliced viral mRNAs
   1720..1743    +  promoter       SV40 promoter (fragment): SV40 early promoter
   1744..1815    +  promoter       SV40 promoter (fragment): SV40 enhancer and early promoter
   1839..1974    +  rep_origin     SV40 ori: SV40 origin of replication
   2020..2616    +  CDS            PuroR (fragment): puromycin N-acetyltransferase; pac from Streptomyces; confers resistance to puromycin
   2665..2782    +  misc_feature   cPPT/CTS: central polypurine tract and central termination sequence of HIV-1
   2847..2913    +  CDS            small t antigen (fragment): SV40 (simian virus 40) small t antigen
   2920..4098    +  promoter       EF-1α promoter: strong constitutive promoter for human elongation factor EF-1α
   4115..8962    +  CDS            Smarca4: SMCA4_MOUSE - Also known as Baf190a, Brg1, Snf2b, Snf2l4. Experimental evidence at protein level: Swiss-Prot protein existence level 1. Involved in transcriptional activation and repression of select genes by chromatin remodeling (alteration of DNA-nucleosome topology). Component of SWI/SNF chromatin remodeling complexes that carry out key enzymatic activities, changing chromatin structure by altering DNA-histone contacts within a nucleosome in an ATP-dependent manner. Component of the CREST-BRG1 complex, a multiprotein complex that regulates promoter activation by orchestrating the calcium- d
   8978..9031    +  promoter       U6 promoter (fragment): RNA polymerase III promoter for human U6 snRNA
   9073..9661    +  misc_feature   WPRE: woodchuck hepatitis virus posttranscriptional regulatory element
   9712..9731    +  misc_feature   cPPT/CTS (fragment): central polypurine tract and central termination sequence of HIV-1
   9733..9966    +  LTR            3' LTR (ΔU3): self-inactivating 3' long terminal repeat (LTR) from HIV-1
  10044..10165   +  polyA_signal   SV40 poly(A) signal: SV40 polyadenylation signal
  10205..10340   +  rep_origin     SV40 ori: SV40 origin of replication
  10361..10379   -  promoter       T7 promoter: promoter for bacteriophage T7 RNA polymerase
  10387..10542   +  CDS            lacZα (fragment): LacZα fragment of β-galactosidase; lacZ fragment
  10547..10975   +  rep_origin     f1 ori (sequence partly withheld): f1 bacteriophage origin of replication; arrow indicates direction of (+) strand synthesis
  11028..11132   +  promoter       AmpR promoter: bla
  11133..11993   +  CDS            AmpR: β-lactamase; bla; confers resistance to ampicillin, carbenicillin, and related antibiotics
  12164..12752   +  rep_origin     ori: high-copy-number ColE1/pMB1/pBR322/pUC origin of replication
  12935..13027   +  CDS            lacI (fragment): lac repressor; lacI; The lac repressor binds to the lac operator to inhibit transcription in E. coli. This inhibition can be relieved by adding lactose or isopropyl-β-D-thiogalactopyranoside (IPTG).
  13040..13061   +  protein_bind   CAP binding site: CAP binding activates transcription in the presence of cAMP. E. coli catabolite activator protein
  13076..13106   +  promoter       lac promoter: promoter for the E. coli lac operon
  13110..13132   +  protein_bind   lac operator (fragment): The lac repressor binds to the lac operator to inhibit transcription in E. coli. This inhibition can be relieved by adding lactose or isopropyl-β-D-thiogalactopyranoside (IPTG). lac repressor encoded by lacI
  13175..13193   +  promoter       T3 promoter: promoter for bacteriophage T3 RNA polymerase
>Addgene plasmid #143875 | TFORF0390 | addgene full sequence | sequence record 404553 | Addgene NGS Result
TTAATGTAGTCTTATGCAATACTCTTGTAGTCTTGCAACATGGTAACGATGAGTTAGCAACATGCCTTAC
AAGGAGAGAAAAAGCACCGTGCATGCCGATTGGTGGAAGTAAGGTGGTACGATCGTGCCTTATTAGGAAG
GCAACAGACGGGTCTGACATGGATTGGACGAACCACTGAATTGCCGCATTGCAGAGATATTGTATTTAAG
TGCCTAGCTCGATACATAAACGGGTCTCTCTGGTTAGACCAGATCTGAGCCTGGGAGCTCTCTGGCTAAC
TAGGGAACCCACTGCTTAAGCCTCAATAAAGCTTGCCTTGAGTGCTTCAAGTAGTGTGTGCCCGTCTGTT
GTGTGACTCTGGTAACTAGAGATCCCTCAGACCCTTTTAGTCAGTGTGGAAAATCTCTAGCAGTGGCGCC
CGAACAGGGACTTGAAAGCGAAAGGGAAACCAGAGGAGCTCTCTCGACGCAGGACTCGGCTTGCTGAAGC
GCGCACGGCAAGAGGCGAGGGGCGGCGACTGGTGAGTACGCCAAAAATTTTGACTAGCGGAGGCTAGAAG
GAGAGAGATGGGTGCGAGAGCGTCAGTATTAAGCGGGGGAGAATTAGATCGCGATGGGAAAAAATTCGGT
TAAGGCCAGGGGGAAAGAAAAAATATAAATTAAAACATATAGTATGGGCAAGCAGGGAGCTAGAACGATT
CGCAGTTAATCCTGGCCTGTTAGAAACATCAGAAGGCTGTAGACAAATACTGGGACAGCTACAACCATCC
CTTCAGACAGGATCAGAAGAACTTAGATCATTATATAATACAGTAGCAACCCTCTATTGTGTGCATCAAA
GGATAGAGATAAAAGACACCAAGGAAGCTTTAGACAAGATAGAGGAAGAGCAAAACAAAAGTAAGACCAC
CGCACAGCAAGCGGCCGCTGATCTTCAGACCTGGAGGAGGAGATATGAGGGACAATTGGAGAAGTGAATT
ATATAAATATAAAGTAGTAAAAATTGAACCATTAGGAGTAGCACCCACCAAGGCAAAGAGAAGAGTGGTG
CAGAGAGAAAAAAGAGCAGTGGGAATAGGAGCTTTGTTCCTTGGGTTCTTGGGAGCAGCAGGAAGCACTA
TGGGCGCAGCGTCAATGACGCTGACGGTACAGGCCAGACAATTATTGTCTGGTATAGTGCAGCAGCAGAA
CAATTTGCTGAGGGCTATTGAGGCGCAACAGCATCTGTTGCAACTCACAGTCTGGGGCATCAAGCAGCTC
CAGGCAAGAATCCTGGCTGTGGAAAGATACCTAAAGGATCAACAGCTCCTGGGGATTTGGGGTTGCTCTG
GAAAACTCATTTGCACCACTGCTGTGCCTTGGAATGCTAGTTGGAGTAATAAATCTCTGGAACAGATTTG
GAATCACACGACCTGGATGGAGTGGGACAGAGAAATTAACAATTACACAAGCTTAATACACTCCTTAATT
GAAGAATCGCAAAACCAGCAAGAAAAGAATGAACAAGAATTATTGGAATTAGATAAATGGGCAAGTTTGT
GGAATTGGTTTAACATAACAAATTGGCTGTGGTATATAAAATTATTCATAATGATAGTAGGAGGCTTGGT
AGGTTTAAGAATAGTTTTTGCTGTACTTTCTATAGTGAATAGAGTTAGGCAGGGATATTCACCATTATCG
TTTCAGACCCACCTCCCAACCCCGAGGGGACCCATGCATTGCATCTCAATTAGTCAGCAACCAGGTGTGG
AAAGTCCCCAGGCTCCCCAGCAGGCAGAAGTATGCAAAGCATGCGTCTCAATTAGTCAGCAACCATAGTC
CCGCCCCTAACTCCGCCCATCCCGCCCCTAACTCCGCCCAGTTCCGCCCATTCTCCGCCCCATGGCTGAC
TAATTTTTTTTATTTATGCAGAGGCCGAGGCCGCCTCGGCCTCTGAGCTATTCCAGAAGTAGTGAGGAGG
CTTTTTTGGAGGCCTAGGCTTTTGCAAAAAGCTTTCTAGAGGTACCACCGGAGCTTACCATGACCGAGTA
CAAGCCCACGGTGCGCCTCGCCACCCGCGACGACGTCCCCAGGGCCGTACGCACCCTCGCCGCCGCGTTC
GCCGACTACCCCGCCACGCGCCACACCGTCGATCCGGACCGCCACATCGAGCGGGTCACCGAGCTGCAAG
AACTCTTCCTCACGCGCGTCGGGCTCGACATCGGCAAGGTGTGGGTCGCGGACGACGGCGCCGCCGTGGC
GGTCTGGACCACGCCGGAGAGCGTCGAAGCGGGGGCGGTGTTCGCCGAGATCGGCCCGCGCATGGCCGAG
TTGAGCGGTTCCCGGCTGGCCGCGCAGCAACAGATGGAAGGCCTCCTGGCGCCGCACCGGCCCAAGGAGC
CCGCGTGGTTCCTGGCCACCGTCGGCGTCTCGCCCGACCACCAGGGCAAGGGTCTGGGCAGCGCCGTCGT
GCTCCCCGGAGTGGAGGCGGCCGAGCGCGCCGGGGTGCCCGCCTTCCTGGAGACCTCCGCGCCCCGCAAC
CTCCCCTTCTACGAGCGGCTCGGCTTCACCGTCACCGCCGACGTCGAGGTGCCCGAAGGACCGCGCACCT
GGTGCATGACCCGCAAGCCCGGTGCCAGTTAACGAATTCTAGATCTTGAGACAAATGGCAGTATTCATCC
ACAATTTTAAAAGAAAAGGGGGGATTGGGGGGTACAGTGCAGGGGAAAGAATAGTAGACATAATAGCAAC
AGACATACAAACTAAAGAATTACAAAAACAAATTACAAAAATTCAAAATTTTCGGGTTTATTACAGGGAC
AGCAGAGATCCACTTTGGCGCCGGCTCGAGGCCTGCAGGTGCAAAGATGGATAAAGTTTTAAACAGAGAG
GAATCTTTGCAGCTAATGGACCTTCTAGGTCTTGAAAGGAGTGGGAATTGGCTCCGGTGCCCGTCAGTGG
GCAGAGCGCACATCGCCCACAGTCCCCGAGAAGTTGGGGGGAGGGGTCGGCAATTGAACCGGTGCCTAGA
GAAGGTGGCGCGGGGTAAACTGGGAAAGTGATGTCGTGTACTGGCTCCGCCTTTTTCCCGAGGGTGGGGG
AGAACCGTATATAAGTGCAGTAGTCGCCGTGAACGTTCTTTTTCGCAACGGGTTTGCCGCCAGAACACAG
GTAAGTGCCGTGTGTGGTTCCCGCGGGCCTGGCCTCTTTACGGGTTATGGCCCTTGCGTGCCTTGAATTA
CTTCCACCTGGCTGCAGTACGTGATTCTTGATCCCGAGCTTCGGGTTGGAAGTGGGTGGGAGAGTTCGAG
GCCTTGCGCTTAAGGAGCCCCTTCGCCTCGTGCTTGAGTTGAGGCCTGGCCTGGGCGCTGGGGCCGCCGC
GTGCGAATCTGGTGGCACCTTCGCGCCTGTCTCGCTGCTTTCGATAAGTCTCTAGCCATTTAAAATTTTT
GATGACCTGCTGCGACGCTTTTTTTCTGGCAAGATAGTCTTGTAAATGCGGGCCAAGATCTGCACACTGG
TATTTCGGTTTTTGGGGCCGCGGGCGGCGACGGGGCCCGTGCGTCCCAGCGCACATGTTCGGCGAGGCGG
GGCCTGCGAGCGCGGCCACCGAGAATCGGACGGGGGTAGTCTCAAGCTGGCCGGCCTGCTCTGGTGCCTG
GCCTCGCGCCGCCGTGTATCGCCCCGCCCTGGGCGGCAAGGCTGGCCCGGTCGGCACCAGTTGCGTGAGC
GGAAAGATGGCCGCTTCCCGGCCCTGCTGCAGGGAGCTCAAAATGGAGGACGCGGCGCTCGGGAGAGCGG
GCGGGTGAGTCACCCACACAAAGGAAAAGGGCCTTTCCGTCCTCAGCCGTCGCTTCATGTGACTCCACGG
AGTACCGGGCGCCGTCCAGGCACCTCGATTAGTTCTCGAGCTTTTGGAGTACGTCGTCTTTAGGTTGGGG
GGAGGGGTTTTATGCGATGGAGTTTCCCCACACTGAGTGGGTGGAGACTGAAGTTAGGCCAGCTTGGCAC
TTGATGTAATTCTCCTTGGAATTTGCCCTTTTTGAGTTTGGATCTTGGTTCATTCTCAAGCCTCAGACAG
TGGTTCAAAGTTTTTTTCTTCCATTTCAGGTGTCGTGAGGCTAGCACCGCCACCATGTCCACTCCAGACC
CACCCCTGGGCGGAACTCCTCGGCCAGGTCCTTCCCCGGGCCCTGGCCCTTCCCCTGGAGCCATGCTGGG
CCCTAGCCCGGGTCCCTCGCCGGGCTCCGCCCACAGCATGATGGGGCCCAGCCCAGGGCCGCCCTCAGCA
GGACACCCCATCCCCACCCAGGGGCCTGGAGGGTACCCTCAGGACAACATGCACCAGATGCACAAGCCCA
TGGAGTCCATGCATGAGAAGGGCATGTCGGACGACCCGCGCTACAACCAGATGAAAGGAATGGGGATGCG
GTCAGGGGGCCATGCTGGGATGGGGCCCCCGCCCAGCCCCATGGACCAGCACTCCCAAGGTTACCCCTCG
CCCCTGGGTGGCTCTGAGCATGCCTCTAGTCCAGTTCCAGCCAGTGGCCCGTCTTCGGGGCCCCAGATGT
CTTCCGGGCCAGGAGGTGCCCCGCTGGATGGTGCTGACCCCCAGGCCTTGGGGCAGCAGAACCGGGGCCC
AACCCCATTTAACCAGAACCAGCTGCACCAGCTCAGAGCTCAGATCATGGCCTACAAGATGCTGGCCAGG
GGGCAGCCCCTCCCCGACCACCTGCAGATGGCGGTGCAGGGCAAGCGGCCGATGCCCGGGATGCAGCAGC
AGATGCCAACGCTACCTCCACCCTCGGTGTCCGCAACAGGACCCGGCCCTGGCCCTGGCCCTGGCCCCGG
CCCGGGTCCCGGCCCGGCACCTCCAAATTACAGCAGGCCTCATGGTATGGGAGGGCCCAACATGCCTCCC
CCAGGACCCTCGGGCGTGCCCCCCGGGATGCCAGGCCAGCCTCCTGGAGGGCCTCCCAAGCCCTGGCCTG
AAGGACCCATGGCGAATGCTGCTGCCCCCACGAGCACCCCTCAGAAGCTGATTCCCCCGCAGCCAACGGG
CCGCCCTTCCCCCGCGCCCCCTGCCGTCCCACCCGCCGCCTCGCCCGTGATGCCACCGCAGACCCAGTCC
CCCGGGCAGCCGGCCCAGCCCGCGCCCATGGTGCCACTGCACCAGAAGCAGAGCCGCATCACCCCCATCC
AGAAGCCGCGGGGCCTCGACCCTGTGGAGATCCTGCAGGAGCGCGAGTACAGGCTGCAGGCTCGCATCGC
ACACCGAATTCAGGAACTTGAAAACCTTCCCGGGTCCCTGGCCGGGGATTTGCGAACCAAAGCGACCATT
GAGCTCAAGGCCCTCAGGCTGCTGAACTTCCAGAGGCAGCTGCGCCAGGAGGTGGTGGTGTGCATGCGGA
GGGACACAGCGCTGGAGACAGCCCTCAATGCTAAGGCCTACAAGCGCAGCAAGCGCCAGTCCCTGCGCGA
GGCCCGCATCACTGAGAAGCTGGAGAAGCAGCAGAAGATCGAGCAGGAGCGCAAGCGCCGGCAGAAGCAC
CAGGAATACCTCAATAGCATTCTCCAGCATGCCAAGGATTTCAAGGAATATCACAGATCCGTCACAGGCA
AAATCCAGAAGCTGACCAAGGCAGTGGCCACGTACCATGCCAACACGGAGCGGGAGCAGAAGAAAGAGAA
CGAGCGGATCGAGAAGGAGCGCATGCGGAGGCTCATGGCTGAAGATGAGGAGGGGTACCGCAAGCTCATC
GACCAGAAGAAGGACAAGCGCCTGGCCTACCTCTTGCAGCAGACAGACGAGTACGTGGCTAACCTCACGG
AGCTGGTGCGGCAGCACAAGGCTGCCCAGGTCGCCAAGGAGAAAAAGAAGAAAAAGAAAAAGAAGAAGGC
AGAAAATGCAGAAGGACAGACGCCTGCCATTGGGCCGGATGGCGAGCCTCTGGACGAGACCAGCCAGATG
AGCGACCTCCCGGTGAAGGTGATCCACGTGGAGAGTGGGAAGATCCTCACAGGCACAGATGCCCCCAAAG
CCGGGCAGCTGGAGGCCTGGCTCGAGATGAACCCGGGGTATGAAGTAGCTCCGAGGTCTGATAGTGAAGA
AAGTGGCTCAGAAGAAGAGGAAGAGGAGGAGGAGGAAGAGCAGCCGCAGGCAGCACAGCCTCCCACCCTG
CCCGTGGAGGAGAAGAAGAAGATTCCAGATCCAGACAGCGATGACGTCTCTGAGGTGGACGCGCGGCACA
TCATTGAGAATGCCAAGCAAGATGTCGATGATGAATATGGCGTGTCCCAGGCCCTTGCACGTGGCCTGCA
GTCCTACTATGCCGTGGCCCATGCTGTCACTGAGAGAGTGGACAAGCAGTCAGCGCTTATGGTCAATGGT
GTCCTCAAACAGTACCAGATCAAAGGTTTGGAGTGGCTGGTGTCCCTGTACAACAACAACCTGAACGGCA
TCCTGGCCGACGAGATGGGCCTGGGGAAGACCATCCAGACCATCGCGCTCATCACGTACCTCATGGAGCA
CAAACGCATCAATGGGCCCTTCCTCATCATCGTGCCTCTCTCAACGCTGTCCAACTGGGCGTACGAGTTT
GACAAGTGGGCCCCCTCCGTGGTGAAGGTGTCTTACAAGGGATCCCCAGCAGCAAGACGGGCCTTTGTCC
CCCAGCTCCGGAGTGGGAAGTTCAACGTCTTGCTGACGACGTACGAGTACATCATCAAAGACAAGCACAT
CCTCGCCAAGATCCGTTGGAAGTACATGATTGTGGACGAAGGTCACCGCATGAAGAACCACCACTGCAAG
CTGACGCAGGTGCTCAACACGCACTATGTGGCACCCCGCCGCCTGCTGCTGACGGGCACACCGCTGCAGA
ACAAGCTTCCCGAGCTCTGGGCGCTGCTCAACTTCCTGCTGCCCACCATCTTCAAGAGCTGCAGCACCTT
CGAGCAGTGGTTTAACGCACCCTTTGCCATGACCGGGGAAAAGGTGGACCTGAATGAGGAGGAAACCATT
CTCATCATCCGGCGTCTCCACAAAGTGCTGCGGCCCTTCTTGCTCCGACGACTCAAGAAGGAAGTCGAGG
CCCAGTTGCCCGAAAAGGTGGAGTACGTCATCAAGTGCGACATGTCTGCGCTGCAGCGAGTGCTCTACCG
CCACATGCAGGCCAAGGGCGTGCTGCTGACTGATGGCTCCGAGAAGGACAAGAAGGGCAAAGGCGGCACC
AAGACCCTGATGAACACCATCATGCAGCTGCGGAAGATCTGCAACCACCCCTACATGTTCCAGCACATCG
AGGAGTCCTTTTCCGAGCACTTGGGGTTCACTGGCGGCATTGTCCAAGGGCTGGACCTGTACCGAGCCTC
GGGTAAATTTGAGCTTCTTGATAGAATTCTTCCCAAACTCCGAGCAACCAACCACAAAGTGCTGCTGTTC
TGCCAAATGACCTCCCTCATGACCATCATGGAAGATTACTTTGCGTATCGCGGCTTTAAATACCTCAGGC
TTGATGGAACCACGAAGGCGGAGGACCGGGGCATGCTGCTGAAAACCTTCAACGAGCCCGGCTCTGAGTA
CTTCATCTTCCTGCTCAGCACCCGGGCTGGGGGGCTCGGCCTGAACCTCCAGTCGGCAGACACTGTGATC
ATTTTTGACAGCGACTGGAATCCTCACCAGGACCTGCAAGCGCAGGACCGAGCCCACCGCATCGGGCAGC
AGAACGAGGTGCGTGTGCTCCGCCTCTGCACCGTCAACAGCGTGGAGGAGAAGATCCTAGCTGCAGCCAA
GTACAAGCTCAACGTGGACCAGAAGGTGATCCAGGCCGGCATGTTCGACCAGAAGTCCTCCAGCCATGAG
CGGCGCGCCTTCCTGCAGGCCATCCTGGAGCACGAGGAGCAGGATGAGGAGGAAGACGAGGTGCCCGACG
ACGAGACCGTCAACCAGATGATCGCCCGGCACGAGGAGGAGTTTGATCTGTTCATGCGCATGGACCTGGA
CCGCAGGCGCGAGGAGGCCCGCAACCCCAAGCGGAAGCCGCGCCTCATGGAGGAGGACGAGCTCCCCTCG
TGGATCATCAAGGACGACGCGGAGGTGGAGCGGCTGACCTGTGAGGAGGAGGAGGAGAAGATGTTCGGCC
GTGGCTCCCGCCACCGCAAGGAGGTGGACTACAGCGACTCACTGACGGAGAAGCAGTGGCTCAAGACCCT
GAAGGCCATCGAGGAGGGCACGCTGGAGGAGATCGAAGAGGAGGTCCGGCAGAAGAAATCATCACGGAAG
CGCAAGCGAGACAGCGACGCCGGCTCCTCCACCCCGACCACCAGCACCCGCAGCCGCGACAAGGACGACG
AGAGCAAGAAGCAGAAGAAGCGCGGGCGGCCGCCTGCCGAGAAACTCTCCCCTAACCCACCCAACCTCAC
CAAGAAGATGAAGAAGATTGTGGATGCCGTGATCAAGTACAAGGACAGCAGTGGACGTCAGCTCAGCGAG
GTCTTCATCCAGCTGCCCTCGCGAAAGGAGCTGCCCGAGTACTACGAGCTCATCCGCAAGCCCGTGGACT
TCAAGAAGATAAAGGAGCGCATTCGCAACCACAAGTACCGCAGCCTCAACGACCTAGAGAAGGACGTCAT
GCTCCTGTGCCAGAACGCACAGACCTTCAACCTGGAGGGCTCCCTGATCTATGAAGACTCCATCGTCTTG
CAGTCGGTCTTCACCAGCGTGCGGCAGAAAATCGAGAAGGAGGATGACAGTGAAGGCGAGGAGAGTGAGG
AGGAGGAAGAGGGCGAGGAGGAAGGCTCCGAATCCGAATCTCGGTCCGTCAAAGTGAAGATCAAGCTTGG
CCGGAAGGAGAAGGCACAGGACCGGCTGAAGGGCGGCCGGCGGCGGCCGAGCCGAGGGTCCCGAGCCAAG
CCGGTCGTGAGTGACGATGACAGTGAGGAGGAACAAGAGGAGGACCGCTCAGGAAGTGGCAGCGAAGAAG
ACTAGTAATGAACTAGTCCGTAACTTGAAAGTATTTCGATTTCTTGGCTTTATATATCTTGTGGAAAGGA
CGACATCTCCCACTATCTGGTTGAGGAACGCGTTAAGTCGACAATCAACCTCTGGATTACAAAATTTGTG
AAAGATTGACTGGTATTCTTAACTATGTTGCTCCTTTTACGCTATGTGGATACGCTGCTTTAATGCCTTT
GTATCATGCTATTGCTTCCCGTATGGCTTTCATTTTCTCCTCCTTGTATAAATCCTGGTTGCTGTCTCTT
TATGAGGAGTTGTGGCCCGTTGTCAGGCAACGTGGCGTGGTGTGCACTGTGTTTGCTGACGCAACCCCCA
CTGGTTGGGGCATTGCCACCACCTGTCAGCTCCTTTCCGGGACTTTCGCTTTCCCCCTCCCTATTGCCAC
GGCGGAACTCATCGCCGCCTGCCTTGCCCGCTGCTGGACAGGGGCTCGGCTGTTGGGCACTGACAATTCC
GTGGTGTTGTCGGGGAAATCATCGTCCTTTCCTTGGCTGCTCGCCTGTGTTGCCACCTGGATTCTGCGCG
GGACGTCCTTCTGCTACGTCCCTTCGGCCCTCAATCCAGCGGACCTTCCTTCCCGCGGCCTGCTGCCGGC
TCTGCGGCCTCTTCCGCGTCTTCGCCTTCGCCCTCAGACGAGTCGGATCTCCCTTTGGGCCGCCTCCCCG
CGTCGACTTTAAGACCAATGACTTACAAGGCAGCTGTAGATCTTAGCCACTTTTTAAAAGAAAAGGGGGG
ACTGGAAGGGCTAATTCACTCCCAACGAAGACAAGATCTGCTTTTTGCTTGTACTGGGTCTCTCTGGTTA
GACCAGATCTGAGCCTGGGAGCTCTCTGGCTAACTAGGGAACCCACTGCTTAAGCCTCAATAAAGCTTGC
CTTGAGTGCTTCAAGTAGTGTGTGCCCGTCTGTTGTGTGACTCTGGTAACTAGAGATCCCTCAGACCCTT
TTAGTCAGTGTGGAAAATCTCTAGCAGTACGTATAGTAGTTCATGTCATCTTATTATTCAGTATTTATAA
CTTGCAAAGAAATGAATATCAGAGAGTGAGAGGAACTTGTTTATTGCAGCTTATAATGGTTACAAATAAA
GCAATAGCATCACAAATTTCACAAATAAAGCATTTTTTTCACTGCATTCTAGTTGTGGTTTGTCCAAACT
CATCAATGTATCTTATCATGTCTGGCTCTAGCTATCCCGCCCCTAACTCCGCCCATCCCGCCCCTAACTC
CGCCCAGTTCCGCCCATTCTCCGCCCCATGGCTGACTAATTTTTTTTATTTATGCAGAGGCCGAGGCCGC
CTCGGCCTCTGAGCTATTCCAGAAGTAGTGAGGAGGCTTTTTTGGAGGCCTAGGGACGTACCCAATTCGC
CCTATAGTGAGTCGTATTACGCGCGCTCACTGGCCGTCGTTTTACAACGTCGTGACTGGGAAAACCCTGG
CGTTACCCAACTTAATCGCCTTGCAGCACATCCCCCTTTCGCCAGCTGGCGTAATAGCGAAGAGGCCCGC
ACCGATCGCCCTTCCCAACAGTTGCGCAGCCTGAATGGCGAATGGG
[124 nt withheld, positions 10547-10670]
C
[91 nt withheld, positions 10672-10762]
A
[49 nt withheld, positions 10764-10812]
CCTTTGACGTTGGAGTCCACGTTCTTT
[37 nt withheld, positions 10840-10876]
ACCCTATCTCGGTCTATTCTTTTGATTTATAAGGGATTTTGCCGATTTCGGCCTATTGGTTAAAAAATGA
GCTGATTTAACAAAAATTTAACGCGAATTTTAACAAAATATTAACGCTTACAATTTAGGTGGCACTTTTC
GGGGAAATGTGCGCGGAACCCCTATTTGTTTATTTTTCTAAATACATTCAAATATGTATCCGCTCATGAG
ACAATAACCCTGATAAATGCTTCAATAATATTGAAAAAGGAAGAGTATGAGTATTCAACATTTCCGTGTC
GCCCTTATTCCCTTTTTTGCGGCATTTTGCCTTCCTGTTTTTGCTCACCCAGAAACGCTGGTGAAAGTAA
AAGATGCTGAAGATCAGTTGGGTGCACGAGTGGGTTACATCGAACTGGATCTCAACAGCGGTAAGATCCT
TGAGAGTTTTCGCCCCGAAGAACGTTTTCCAATGATGAGCACTTTTAAAGTTCTGCTATGTGGCGCGGTA
TTATCCCGTATTGACGCCGGGCAAGAGCAACTCGGTCGCCGCATACACTATTCTCAGAATGACTTGGTTG
AGTACTCACCAGTCACAGAAAAGCATCTTACGGATGGCATGACAGTAAGAGAATTATGCAGTGCTGCCAT
AACCATGAGTGATAACACTGCGGCCAACTTACTTCTGACAACGATCGGAGGACCGAAGGAGCTAACCGCT
TTTTTGCACAACATGGGGGATCATGTAACTCGCCTTGATCGTTGGGAACCGGAGCTGAATGAAGCCATAC
CAAACGACGAGCGTGACACCACGATGCCTGTAGCAATGGCAACAACGTTGCGCAAACTATTAACTGGCGA
ACTACTTACTCTAGCTTCCCGGCAACAATTAATAGACTGGATGGAGGCGGATAAAGTTGCAGGACCACTT
CTGCGCTCGGCCCTTCCGGCTGGCTGGTTTATTGCTGATAAATCTGGAGCCGGTGAGCGTGGGTCTCGCG
GTATCATTGCAGCACTGGGGCCAGATGGTAAGCCCTCCCGTATCGTAGTTATCTACACGACGGGGAGTCA
GGCAACTATGGATGAACGAAATAGACAGATCGCTGAGATAGGTGCCTCACTGATTAAGCATTGGTAACTG
TCAGACCAAGTTTACTCATATATACTTTAGATTGATTTAAAACTTCATTTTTAATTTAAAAGGATCTAGG
TGAAGATCCTTTTTGATAATCTCATGACCAAAATCCCTTAACGTGAGTTTTCGTTCCACTGAGCGTCAGA
CCCCGTAGAAAAGATCAAAGGATCTTCTTGAGATCCTTTTTTTCTGCGCGTAATCTGCTGCTTGCAAACA
AAAAAACCACCGCTACCAGCGGTGGTTTGTTTGCCGGATCAAGAGCTACCAACTCTTTTTCCGAAGGTAA
CTGGCTTCAGCAGAGCGCAGATACCAAATACTGTTCTTCTAGTGTAGCCGTAGTTAGGCCACCACTTCAA
GAACTCTGTAGCACCGCCTACATACCTCGCTCTGCTAATCCTGTTACCAGTGGCTGCTGCCAGTGGCGAT
AAGTCGTGTCTTACCGGGTTGGACTCAAGACGATAGTTACCGGATAAGGCGCAGCGGTCGGGCTGAACGG
GGGGTTCGTGCACACAGCCCAGCTTGGAGCGAACGACCTACACCGAACTGAGATACCTACAGCGTGAGCT
ATGAGAAAGCGCCACGCTTCCCGAAGGGAGAAAGGCGGACAGGTATCCGGTAAGCGGCAGGGTCGGAACA
GGAGAGCGCACGAGGGAGCTTCCAGGGGGAAACGCCTGGTATCTTTATAGTCCTGTCGGGTTTCGCCACC
TCTGACTTGAGCGTCGATTTTTGTGATGCTCGTCAGGGGGGCGGAGCCTATGGAAAAACGCCAGCAACGC
GGCCTTTTTACGGTTCCTGGCCTTTTGCTGGCCTTTTGCTCACATGTTCTTTCCTGCGTTATCCCCTGAT
TCTGTGGATAACCGTATTACCGCCTTTGAGTGAGCTGATACCGCTCGCCGCAGCCGAACGACCGAGCGCA
GCGAGTCAGTGAGCGAGGAAGCGGAAGAGCGCCCAATACGCAAACCGCCTCTCCCCGCGCGTTGGCCGAT
TCATTAATGCAGCTGGCACGACAGGTTTCCCGACTGGAAAGCGGGCAGTGAGCGCAACGCAATTAATGTG
AGTTAGCTCACTCATTAGGCACCCCAGGCTTTACACTTTATGCTTCCGGCTCGTATGTTGTGTGGAATTG
TGAGCGGATAACAATTTCACACAGGAAACAGCTATGACCATGATTACGCCAAGCGCGCAATTAACCCTCA
CTAAAGGGAACAAAAGCTGGAGCTGCAAGC
