>Addgene plasmid #143875 | TFORF0390 | depositor partial sequence | sequence record 283752 | Insert
ACCGCCACCATGTCCACTCCAGACCCACCCCTGGGCGGAACTCCTCGGCCAGGTCCTTCCCCGGGCCCTG
GCCCTTCCCCTGGAGCCATGCTGGGCCCTAGCCCGGGTCCCTCGCCGGGCTCCGCCCACAGCATGATGGG
GCCCAGCCCAGGGCCGCCCTCAGCAGGACACCCCATCCCCACCCAGGGGCCTGGAGGGTACCCTCAGGAC
AACATGCACCAGATGCACAAGCCCATGGAGTCCATGCATGAGAAGGGCATGTCGGACGACCCGCGCTACA
ACCAGATGAAAGGAATGGGGATGCGGTCAGGGGGCCATGCTGGGATGGGGCCCCCGCCCAGCCCCATGGA
CCAGCACTCCCAAGGTTACCCCTCGCCCCTGGGTGGCTCTGAGCATGCCTCTAGTCCAGTTCCAGCCAGT
GGCCCGTCTTCGGGGCCCCAGATGTCTTCCGGGCCAGGAGGTGCCCCGCTGGATGGTGCTGACCCCCAGG
CCTTGGGGCAGCAGAACCGGGGCCCAACCCCATTTAACCAGAACCAGCTGCACCAGCTCAGAGCTCAGAT
CATGGCCTACAAGATGCTGGCCAGGGGGCAGCCCCTCCCCGACCACCTGCAGATGGCGGTGCAGGGCAAG
CGGCCGATGCCCGGGATGCAGCAGCAGATGCCAACGCTACCTCCACCCTCGGTGTCCGCAACAGGACCCG
GCCCTGGCCCTGGCCCTGGCCCCGGCCCGGGTCCCGGCCCGGCACCTCCAAATTACAGCAGGCCTCATGG
TATGGGAGGGCCCAACATGCCTCCCCCAGGACCCTCGGGCGTGCCCCCCGGGATGCCAGGCCAGCCTCCT
GGAGGGCCTCCCAAGCCCTGGCCTGAAGGACCCATGGCGAATGCTGCTGCCCCCACGAGCACCCCTCAGA
AGCTGATTCCCCCGCAGCCAACGGGCCGCCCTTCCCCCGCGCCCCCTGCCGTCCCACCCGCCGCCTCGCC
CGTGATGCCACCGCAGACCCAGTCCCCCGGGCAGCCGGCCCAGCCCGCGCCCATGGTGCCACTGCACCAG
AAGCAGAGCCGCATCACCCCCATCCAGAAGCCGCGGGGCCTCGACCCTGTGGAGATCCTGCAGGAGCGCG
AGTACAGGCTGCAGGCTCGCATCGCACACCGAATTCAGGAACTTGAAAACCTTCCCGGGTCCCTGGCCGG
GGATTTGCGAACCAAAGCGACCATTGAGCTCAAGGCCCTCAGGCTGCTGAACTTCCAGAGGCAGCTGCGC
CAGGAGGTGGTGGTGTGCATGCGGAGGGACACAGCGCTGGAGACAGCCCTCAATGCTAAGGCCTACAAGC
GCAGCAAGCGCCAGTCCCTGCGCGAGGCCCGCATCACTGAGAAGCTGGAGAAGCAGCAGAAGATCGAGCA
GGAGCGCAAGCGCCGGCAGAAGCACCAGGAATACCTCAATAGCATTCTCCAGCATGCCAAGGATTTCAAG
GAATATCACAGATCCGTCACAGGCAAAATCCAGAAGCTGACCAAGGCAGTGGCCACGTACCATGCCAACA
CGGAGCGGGAGCAGAAGAAAGAGAACGAGCGGATCGAGAAGGAGCGCATGCGGAGGCTCATGGCTGAAGA
TGAGGAGGGGTACCGCAAGCTCATCGACCAGAAGAAGGACAAGCGCCTGGCCTACCTCTTGCAGCAGACA
GACGAGTACGTGGCTAACCTCACGGAGCTGGTGCGGCAGCACAAGGCTGCCCAGGTCGCCAAGGAGAAAA
AGAAGAAAAAGAAAAAGAAGAAGGCAGAAAATGCAGAAGGACAGACGCCTGCCATTGGGCCGGATGGCGA
GCCTCTGGACGAGACCAGCCAGATGAGCGACCTCCCGGTGAAGGTGATCCACGTGGAGAGTGGGAAGATC
CTCACAGGCACAGATGCCCCCAAAGCCGGGCAGCTGGAGGCCTGGCTCGAGATGAACCCGGGGTATGAAG
TAGCTCCGAGGTCTGATAGTGAAGAAAGTGGCTCAGAAGAAGAGGAAGAGGAGGAGGAGGAAGAGCAGCC
GCAGGCAGCACAGCCTCCCACCCTGCCCGTGGAGGAGAAGAAGAAGATTCCAGATCCAGACAGCGATGAC
GTCTCTGAGGTGGACGCGCGGCACATCATTGAGAATGCCAAGCAAGATGTCGATGATGAATATGGCGTGT
CCCAGGCCCTTGCACGTGGCCTGCAGTCCTACTATGCCGTGGCCCATGCTGTCACTGAGAGAGTGGACAA
GCAGTCAGCGCTTATGGTCAATGGTGTCCTCAAACAGTACCAGATCAAAGGTTTGGAGTGGCTGGTGTCC
CTGTACAACAACAACCTGAACGGCATCCTGGCCGACGAGATGGGCCTGGGGAAGACCATCCAGACCATCG
CGCTCATCACGTACCTCATGGAGCACAAACGCATCAATGGGCCCTTCCTCATCATCGTGCCTCTCTCAAC
GCTGTCCAACTGGGCGTACGAGTTTGACAAGTGGGCCCCCTCCGTGGTGAAGGTGTCTTACAAGGGATCC
CCAGCAGCAAGACGGGCCTTTGTCCCCCAGCTCCGGAGTGGGAAGTTCAACGTCTTGCTGACGACGTACG
AGTACATCATCAAAGACAAGCACATCCTCGCCAAGATCCGTTGGAAGTACATGATTGTGGACGAAGGTCA
CCGCATGAAGAACCACCACTGCAAGCTGACGCAGGTGCTCAACACGCACTATGTGGCACCCCGCCGCCTG
CTGCTGACGGGCACACCGCTGCAGAACAAGCTTCCCGAGCTCTGGGCGCTGCTCAACTTCCTGCTGCCCA
CCATCTTCAAGAGCTGCAGCACCTTCGAGCAGTGGTTTAACGCACCCTTTGCCATGACCGGGGAAAAGGT
GGACCTGAATGAGGAGGAAACCATTCTCATCATCCGGCGTCTCCACAAAGTGCTGCGGCCCTTCTTGCTC
CGACGACTCAAGAAGGAAGTCGAGGCCCAGTTGCCCGAAAAGGTGGAGTACGTCATCAAGTGCGACATGT
CTGCGCTGCAGCGAGTGCTCTACCGCCACATGCAGGCCAAGGGCGTGCTGCTGACTGATGGCTCCGAGAA
GGACAAGAAGGGCAAAGGCGGCACCAAGACCCTGATGAACACCATCATGCAGCTGCGGAAGATCTGCAAC
CACCCCTACATGTTCCAGCACATCGAGGAGTCCTTTTCCGAGCACTTGGGGTTCACTGGCGGCATTGTCC
AAGGGCTGGACCTGTACCGAGCCTCGGGTAAATTTGAGCTTCTTGATAGAATTCTTCCCAAACTCCGAGC
AACCAACCACAAAGTGCTGCTGTTCTGCCAAATGACCTCCCTCATGACCATCATGGAAGATTACTTTGCG
TATCGCGGCTTTAAATACCTCAGGCTTGATGGAACCACGAAGGCGGAGGACCGGGGCATGCTGCTGAAAA
CCTTCAACGAGCCCGGCTCTGAGTACTTCATCTTCCTGCTCAGCACCCGGGCTGGGGGGCTCGGCCTGAA
CCTCCAGTCGGCAGACACTGTGATCATTTTTGACAGCGACTGGAATCCTCACCAGGACCTGCAAGCGCAG
GACCGAGCCCACCGCATCGGGCAGCAGAACGAGGTGCGTGTGCTCCGCCTCTGCACCGTCAACAGCGTGG
AGGAGAAGATCCTAGCTGCAGCCAAGTACAAGCTCAACGTGGACCAGAAGGTGATCCAGGCCGGCATGTT
CGACCAGAAGTCCTCCAGCCATGAGCGGCGCGCCTTCCTGCAGGCCATCCTGGAGCACGAGGAGCAGGAT
GAGGAGGAAGACGAGGTGCCCGACGACGAGACCGTCAACCAGATGATCGCCCGGCACGAGGAGGAGTTTG
ATCTGTTCATGCGCATGGACCTGGACCGCAGGCGCGAGGAGGCCCGCAACCCCAAGCGGAAGCCGCGCCT
CATGGAGGAGGACGAGCTCCCCTCGTGGATCATCAAGGACGACGCGGAGGTGGAGCGGCTGACCTGTGAG
GAGGAGGAGGAGAAGATGTTCGGCCGTGGCTCCCGCCACCGCAAGGAGGTGGACTACAGCGACTCACTGA
CGGAGAAGCAGTGGCTCAAGACCCTGAAGGCCATCGAGGAGGGCACGCTGGAGGAGATCGAAGAGGAGGT
CCGGCAGAAGAAATCATCACGGAAGCGCAAGCGAGACAGCGACGCCGGCTCCTCCACCCCGACCACCAGC
ACCCGCAGCCGCGACAAGGACGACGAGAGCAAGAAGCAGAAGAAGCGCGGGCGGCCGCCTGCCGAGAAAC
TCTCCCCTAACCCACCCAACCTCACCAAGAAGATGAAGAAGATTGTGGATGCCGTGATCAAGTACAAGGA
CAGCAGTGGACGTCAGCTCAGCGAGGTCTTCATCCAGCTGCCCTCGCGAAAGGAGCTGCCCGAGTACTAC
GAGCTCATCCGCAAGCCCGTGGACTTCAAGAAGATAAAGGAGCGCATTCGCAACCACAAGTACCGCAGCC
TCAACGACCTAGAGAAGGACGTCATGCTCCTGTGCCAGAACGCACAGACCTTCAACCTGGAGGGCTCCCT
GATCTATGAAGACTCCATCGTCTTGCAGTCGGTCTTCACCAGCGTGCGGCAGAAAATCGAGAAGGAGGAT
GACAGTGAAGGCGAGGAGAGTGAGGAGGAGGAAGAGGGCGAGGAGGAAGGCTCCGAATCCGAATCTCGGT
CCGTCAAAGTGAAGATCAAGCTTGGCCGGAAGGAGAAGGCACAGGACCGGCTGAAGGGCGGCCGGCGGCG
GCCGAGCCGAGGGTCCCGAGCCAAGCCGGTCGTGAGTGACGATGACAGTGAGGAGGAACAAGAGGAGGAC
CGCTCAGGAAGTGGCAGCGAAGAAGACTAGTAATGAACTAGTCCGTAACTTGAAAGTATTTCGATTTCTT
GGCTTTATATATCTTGTGGAAAGGACGACATCTCCCACTATCTGGTTGAGGA
