>Addgene plasmid #143875 | TFORF0390 | depositor partial sequence | sequence record 283753 | Barcode
CATCTCCCACTATCTGGTTGAGGA
